Addgene plasmid #132415: FRESCA-syntide
Purpose: FRET-based sensor for CaMKII activity
Depositing lab: Margaret Stratton. Depositing organization: University of Massachusetts, Amherst. Publication: FRET-based sensor for CaMKII activity (FRESCA): A useful tool for assessing CaMKII activity in response to Ca(2+) oscillations in live cells. Ardestani G, West MC, Maresca TJ, Fissore RA, Stratton MM. J Biol Chem. 2019 Jun 14. pii: RA119.009235. doi: 10.1074/jbc.RA119.009235. PubMed 31201271.
Backbone
  Vector backbone: pCDNA3.1
  Backbone size w/o insert (bp): 5475
  Total vector size (bp): 7476
  Vector type: Mammalian Expression, Bacterial Expression
  Selectable markers: Neomycin (select with G418)
Growth in bacteria
  Bacterial resistance: Ampicillin, 100 μg/mL
  Growth temperature: 37°C
  Growth strain: DH5alpha
  Copy number: High Copy
Gene/Insert
  Gene/Insert name: FRESCA-syntide
  Species: H. sapiens (human)
  Insert size (bp): 2001
  Promoter: CMV
  Cloning method: Ligation Independent Cloning
  Sequencing primers: 5′ GATCCGGCGGCGCCGGCGGCGGCccgctggcgcgcgccctgaccgtggcgggcctgccgggcaaaaaaGGC; 3′ GGCCGCCttttttgcccggcaggcccgccacggtcagggcgcgcgccagcggGCCGCCGCCGGCGCCGCCG
Resource information
  A portion of this plasmid was derived from a plasmid made by: Megan West, UMass-Amherst
Terms and licenses: Academic/Nonprofit Terms; Industry Terms: Not Available to Industry
How to cite: FRESCA-syntide was a gift from Margaret Stratton (Addgene plasmid # 132415 ; http://n2t.net/addgene:132415 ; RRID:Addgene_132415)
