[The description below was written by a language model from this plasmid's Addgene catalogue record and pLannotate feature annotations shown in this document.]
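Description:
FRESCA-syntide is a pcDNA3.1-based mammalian expression plasmid of about 7.5 kb encoding a genetically encoded FRET biosensor for CaMKII activity. It is maintained in E. coli as a high-copy plasmid through a ColE1/pUC-type origin and an ampicillin resistance gene (AmpR). An SV40 promoter-driven neo cassette with an SV40 poly(A) signal allows G418 selection of transfected mammalian cells. An f1 origin is also present. Short matches in the feature table to lac regulatory elements, bom, an HIV-1 LTR fragment and ble look like backbone remnants or annotation artefacts rather than functional parts.

The roughly 2 kb sensor open reading frame is driven by the CMV enhancer/promoter and terminated by the bGH polyadenylation signal. A T7 promoter sits just upstream, which could support in vitro transcription. The annotated reading frame runs from the cyan donor mTurquoise2 into a fragment of yeast Rad53, then across a short unannotated gap to the yellow acceptor mVenus, with a V5 epitope tag annotated just downstream. The gap between the Rad53 fragment and mVenus is the likely position of the syntide-derived CaMKII substrate peptide named in the construct title, although the feature table does not annotate it. Rad53 contains phosphopeptide-binding FHA domains, and kinase sensors of this architecture typically work as follows: phosphorylation of the substrate peptide promotes its intramolecular binding to the phospho-recognition domain, changing the distance or orientation of the two fluorophores and therefore the FRET signal. The record does not spell out this mechanism for this construct.

According to the associated publication title, the sensor is intended for monitoring CaMKII activity in live cells in response to calcium oscillations.
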