Features (pLannotate 1.2.2; 23 found; start..end, strand, type, name):
     28..80      -  misc_feature   bom (fragment): basis of mobility region from pBR322
    235..614     +  enhancer       CMV enhancer: human cytomegalovirus immediate early enhancer
    615..818     +  promoter       CMV promoter: human cytomegalovirus (CMV) immediate early promoter
    814..847     +  LTR            5' LTR (truncated) (fragment): truncated 5' long terminal repeat (LTR) from HIV-1
    863..881     +  promoter       T7 promoter: promoter for bacteriophage T7 RNA polymerase
    923..1639    +  CDS            mTurquoise2: mTurquoise2 is a basic (constitutively fluorescent) cyan fluorescent protein published in 2012, derived from Aequorea victoria. It is reported to be a rapidly-maturing monomer with very low acid sensitivity.
   1637..2122    +  CDS            RAD53 (fragment): RAD53_YEAST - Also known as MEC2, SAD1, SPK1. Experimental evidence at protein level: Swiss-Prot protein existence level 1. Controls S-phase checkpoint as well as G1 and G2 DNA damage checkpoints. Phosphorylates proteins on serine, threonine, and tyrosine. Prevents entry into anaphase and mitotic exit after DNA damage via regulation of the Polo kinase CDC5. Seems to be involved in the phosphorylation of RPH1. From Saccharomyces cerevisiae (strain ATCC 204508 / S288c) (Baker's yeast).
   2204..2920    +  CDS            mVenus: mVenus is a basic (constitutively fluorescent) yellow fluorescent protein published in 2006, derived from Aequorea victoria. It is reported to be a rapidly-maturing monomer with moderate acid sensitivity.
   2936..2977    +  CDS            V5 tag: epitope tag from simian virus 5
   3075..3299    +  polyA_signal   bGH poly(A) signal: bovine growth hormone polyadenylation signal
   3303..3324    +  promoter       SV40 promoter (fragment): SV40 enhancer and early promoter
   3345..3773    +  rep_origin     f1 ori (sequence partly withheld): f1 bacteriophage origin of replication; arrow indicates direction of (+) strand synthesis
   3787..4116    +  promoter       SV40 promoter: SV40 enhancer and early promoter
   4183..4974    +  CDS            neo: KKA2_KLEPN - Also known as kan, nptII. Experimental evidence at protein level: Swiss-Prot protein existence level 1. Resistance to kanamycin, neomycin, paromomycin, ribostamycin, butirosin and gentamicin B. From Klebsiella pneumoniae.
   4998..5156    +  CDS            ble (fragment): BLE_KLEPN - Experimental evidence at protein level: Swiss-Prot protein existence level 1. Binding protein with a strong affinity to the bleomycin family of antibiotics. Binds to CL990; an antimitotic-antibiotic compound. From Klebsiella pneumoniae.
   5151..5272    +  polyA_signal   SV40 poly(A) signal: SV40 polyadenylation signal
   5345..5361    -  protein_bind   lac operator: The lac repressor binds to the lac operator to inhibit transcription in E. coli. This inhibition can be relieved by adding lactose or isopropyl-β-D-thiogalactopyranoside (IPTG). lac repressor encoded by lacI
   5369..5399    -  promoter       lac promoter: promoter for the E. coli lac operon
   5414..5435    -  protein_bind   CAP binding site: CAP binding activates transcription in the presence of cAMP. E. coli catabolite activator protein
   5448..5540    -  CDS            lacI (fragment): lac repressor; lacI; The lac repressor binds to the lac operator to inhibit transcription in E. coli. This inhibition can be relieved by adding lactose or isopropyl-β-D-thiogalactopyranoside (IPTG).
   5723..6311    -  rep_origin     ori: high-copy-number ColE1/pMB1/pBR322/pUC origin of replication
   6482..7342    -  CDS            AmpR: β-lactamase; bla; confers resistance to ampicillin, carbenicillin, and related antibiotics
   7343..7447    -  promoter       AmpR promoter: bla
>Addgene plasmid #132415 | FRESCA-syntide | addgene full sequence | sequence record 261281 | Addgene NGS Result
GACGGATCGGGAGATCTCCCGATCCCCTATGGTGCACTCTCAGTACAATCTGCTCTGATGCCGCATAGTT
AAGCCAGTATCTGCTCCCTGCTTGTGTGTTGGAGGTCGCTGAGTAGTGCGCGAGCAAAATTTAAGCTACA
ACAAGGCAAGGCTTGACCGACAATTGCATGAAGAATCTGCTTAGGGTTAGGCGTTTTGCGCTGCTTCGCG
ATGTACGGGCCAGATATACGCGTTGACATTGATTATTGACTAGTTATTAATAGTAATCAATTACGGGGTC
ATTAGTTCATAGCCCATATATGGAGTTCCGCGTTACATAACTTACGGTAAATGGCCCGCCTGGCTGACCG
CCCAACGACCCCCGCCCATTGACGTCAATAATGACGTATGTTCCCATAGTAACGCCAATAGGGACTTTCC
ATTGACGTCAATGGGTGGAGTATTTACGGTAAACTGCCCACTTGGCAGTACATCAAGTGTATCATATGCC
AAGTACGCCCCCTATTGACGTCAATGACGGTAAATGGCCCGCCTGGCATTATGCCCAGTACATGACCTTA
TGGGACTTTCCTACTTGGCAGTACATCTACGTATTAGTCATCGCTATTACCATGGTGATGCGGTTTTGGC
AGTACATCAATGGGCGTGGATAGCGGTTTGACTCACGGGGATTTCCAAGTCTCCACCCCATTGACGTCAA
TGGGAGTTTGTTTTGGCACCAAAATCAACGGGACTTTCCAAAATGTCGTAACAACTCCGCCCCATTGACG
CAAATGGGCGGTAGGCGTGTACGGTGGGAGGTCTATATAAGCAGAGCTCTCTGGCTAACTAGAGAACCCA
CTGCTTACTGGCTTATCGAAATTAATACGACTCACTATAGGGAGACCCAAGCTGGCTAGCGTTTAAACTT
AAGCTTGGTACCATGGTGAGCAAGGGCGAGGAGCTGTTCACCGGGGTGGTGCCCATCCTGGTCGAGCTGG
ACGGCGACGTAAACGGCCACAAGTTCAGCGTGTCCGGCGAGGGCGAGGGCGATGCCACCTACGGCAAGCT
GACCCTGAAGTTCATCTGCACCACCGGCAAGCTGCCCGTGCCCTGGCCCACCCTCGTGACCACCCTGTCC
TGGGGCGTGCAGTGCTTCGCCCGCTACCCCGACCACATGAAGCAGCACGACTTCTTCAAGTCCGCCATGC
CCGAAGGCTACGTCCAGGAGCGCACCATCTTCTTCAAGGACGACGGCAACTACAAGACCCGCGCCGAGGT
GAAGTTCGAGGGCGACACCCTGGTGAACCGCATCGAGCTGAAGGGCATCGACTTCAAGGAGGACGGCAAC
ATCCTGGGGCACAAGCTGGAGTACAACTACTTTAGCGACAACGTCTATATCACCGCCGACAAGCAGAAGA
ACGGCATCAAGGCCAACTTCAAGATCCGCCACAACATCGAGGACGGCGGCGTGCAGCTCGCCGACCACTA
CCAGCAGAACACCCCCATCGGCGACGGCCCCGTGCTGCTGCCCGACAACCACTACCTGAGCACCCAGTCC
AAGCTGAGCAAAGACCCCAACGAGAAGCGCGATCACATGGTCCTGCTGGAGTTCGTGACCGCCGCCGGGA
TCACTCTCGGCATGGACGAGCTGTACAAGACTAGTAAGGGTAATGGTAGGTTTTTAACTTTAAAACCATT
GCCTGACAGCATTATTCAAGAAAGCCTGGAGATTCAGCAAGGTGTGAATCCATTTTTCATTGGTAGATCC
GAGGATTGCAATTGTAAAATTGAAGACAGTAGGTTGTCTCGAGTTCATTGCTTCATTTTCAAAAAGAGGC
ATGCTGTAGGCAAAAGCATGTATGAATCTCCGGCACAAGGTTTAGATGATATTTGGTATTGCCACACCGG
AACTAACGTGAGCTATTTAAATAATAACCGCATGATACAGGGTACGAAATTCCTTTTACAAGACGGAGAT
GAAATCAAGATCATTTGGGATAAAAACAATAAATTTGTCATTGGCTTTAAAGTGGAAATTAACGATACTA
CAGGTCTGTTTAACGAGGGATTAGGTATGTTACAAGAACAAAGAGTAGTACTTAAGCAAACAGCCGAAGA
AAAAGATTTGGTGAAAAAGTTAGGAGGATCCGGCGGCGCCGGCGGCGGCCCGCTGGCGCGCGCCCTGACC
GTGGCGGGCCTGCCGGGCAAAAAAGGCGGCCGCATGGTGAGCAAGGGCGAGGAGCTGTTCACCGGGGTGG
TGCCCATCCTGGTCGAGCTGGACGGCGACGTAAACGGCCACAAGTTCAGCGTGTCCGGCGAGGGCGAGGG
CGATGCCACCTACGGCAAGCTGACCCTGAAGCTGATCTGCACCACCGGCAAGCTGCCCGTGCCCTGGCCC
ACCCTCGTGACCACCCTGGGCTACGGCCTGCAGTGCTTCGCCCGCTACCCCGACCACATGAAGCAGCACG
ACTTCTTCAAGTCCGCCATGCCCGAAGGCTACGTCCAGGAGCGCACCATCTTCTTCAAGGACGACGGCAA
CTACAAGACCCGCGCCGAGGTGAAGTTCGAGGGCGACACCCTGGTGAACCGCATCGAGCTGAAGGGCATC
GACTTCAAGGAGGACGGCAACATCCTGGGGCACAAGCTGGAGTACAACTACAACAGCCACAACGTCTATA
TCACCGCCGACAAGCAGAAGAACGGCATCAAGGCCAACTTCAAGATCCGCCACAACATCGAGGACGGCGG
CGTGCAGCTCGCCGACCACTACCAGCAGAACACCCCCATCGGCGACGGCCCCGTGCTGCTGCCCGACAAC
CACTACCTGAGCTACCAGTCCAAACTGAGCAAAGACCCCAACGAGAAGCGCGATCACATGGTCCTGCTGG
AGTTCGTGACCGCCGCCGGGATCACTCTCGGCATGGACGAGCTGTACAAGTAACCGCGGTTCGAAGGTAA
GCCTATCCCTAACCCTCTCCTCGGTCTCGATTCTACGCGTACCGGTCATCATCACCATCACCATTGAGTT
TATCCAGCACAGTGGCGGCCGCTCGAGTCTAGAGGGCCCGTTTAAACCCGCTGATCAGCCTCGACTGTGC
CTTCTAGTTGCCAGCCATCTGTTGTTTGCCCCTCCCCCGTGCCTTCCTTGACCCTGGAAGGTGCCACTCC
CACTGTCCTTTCCTAATAAAATGAGGAAATTGCATCGCATTGTCTGAGTAGGTGTCATTCTATTCTGGGG
GGTGGGGTGGGGCAGGACAGCAAGGGGGAGGATTGGGAAGACAATAGCAGGCATGCTGGGGATGCGGTGG
GCTCTATGGCTTCTGAGGCGGAAAGAACCAGCTGGGGCTCTAGGGGGTATCCCC
[124 nt withheld, positions 3345-3468]
C
[91 nt withheld, positions 3470-3560]
A
[49 nt withheld, positions 3562-3610]
CCTTTGACGTTGGAGTCCACGTTCTTT
[37 nt withheld, positions 3638-3674]
ACCCTATCTCGGTCTATTCTTTTGATTTATAAGGGATTTTGCCGATTTCGGCCTATTGGTTAAAAAATGA
GCTGATTTAACAAAAATTTAACGCGAATTAATTCTGTGGAATGTGTGTCAGTTAGGGTGTGGAAAGTCCC
CAGGCTCCCCAGCAGGCAGAAGTATGCAAAGCATGCATCTCAATTAGTCAGCAACCAGGTGTGGAAAGTC
CCCAGGCTCCCCAGCAGGCAGAAGTATGCAAAGCATGCATCTCAATTAGTCAGCAACCATAGTCCCGCCC
CTAACTCCGCCCATCCCGCCCCTAACTCCGCCCAGTTCCGCCCATTCTCCGCCCCATGGCTGACTAATTT
TTTTTATTTATGCAGAGGCCGAGGCCGCCTCTGCCTCTGAGCTATTCCAGAAGTAGTGAGGAGGCTTTTT
TGGAGGCCTAGGCTTTTGCAAAAAGCTCCCGGGAGCTTGTATATCCATTTTCGGATCTGATCAAGAGACA
GGATGAGGATCGTTTCGCATGATTGAACAAGATGGATTGCACGCAGGTTCTCCGGCCGCTTGGGTGGAGA
GGCTATTCGGCTATGACTGGGCACAACAGACAATCGGCTGCTCTGATGCCGCCGTGTTCCGGCTGTCAGC
GCAGGGGCGCCCGGTTCTTTTTGTCAAGACCGACCTGTCCGGTGCCCTGAATGAACTGCAGGACGAGGCA
GCGCGGCTATCGTGGCTGGCCACGACGGGCGTTCCTTGCGCAGCTGTGCTCGACGTTGTCACTGAAGCGG
GAAGGGACTGGCTGCTATTGGGCGAAGTGCCGGGGCAGGATCTCCTGTCATCTCACCTTGCTCCTGCCGA
GAAAGTATCCATCATGGCTGATGCAATGCGGCGGCTGCATACGCTTGATCCGGCTACCTGCCCATTCGAC
CACCAAGCGAAACATCGCATCGAGCGAGCACGTACTCGGATGGAAGCCGGTCTTGTCGATCAGGATGATC
TGGACGAAGAGCATCAGGGGCTCGCGCCAGCCGAACTGTTCGCCAGGCTCAAGGCGCGCATGCCCGACGG
CGAGGATCTCGTCGTGACCCATGGCGATGCCTGCTTGCCGAATATCATGGTGGAAAATGGCCGCTTTTCT
GGATTCATCGACTGTGGCCGGCTGGGTGTGGCGGACCGCTATCAGGACATAGCGTTGGCTACCCGTGATA
TTGCTGAAGAGCTTGGCGGCGAATGGGCTGACCGCTTCCTCGTGCTTTACGGTATCGCCGCTCCCGATTC
GCAGCGCATCGCCTTCTATCGCCTTCTTGACGAGTTCTTCTGAGCGGGACTCTGGGGTTCGAAATGACCG
ACCAAGCGACGCCCAACCTGCCATCACGAGATTTCGATTCCACCGCCGCCTTCTATGAAAGGTTGGGCTT
CGGAATCGTTTTCCGGGACGCCGGCTGGATGATCCTCCAGCGCGGGGATCTCATGCTGGAGTTCTTCGCC
CACCCCAACTTGTTTATTGCAGCTTATAATGGTTACAAATAAAGCAATAGCATCACAAATTTCACAAATA
AAGCATTTTTTTCACTGCATTCTAGTTGTGGTTTGTCCAAACTCATCAATGTATCTTATCATGTCTGTAT
ACCGTCGACCTCTAGCTAGAGCTTGGCGTAATCATGGTCATAGCTGTTTCCTGTGTGAAATTGTTATCCG
CTCACAATTCCACACAACATACGAGCCGGAAGCATAAAGTGTAAAGCCTGGGGTGCCTAATGAGTGAGCT
AACTCACATTAATTGCGTTGCGCTCACTGCCCGCTTTCCAGTCGGGAAACCTGTCGTGCCAGCTGCATTA
ATGAATCGGCCAACGCGCGGGGAGAGGCGGTTTGCGTATTGGGCGCTCTTCCGCTTCCTCGCTCACTGAC
TCGCTGCGCTCGGTCGTTCGGCTGCGGCGAGCGGTATCAGCTCACTCAAAGGCGGTAATACGGTTATCCA
CAGAATCAGGGGATAACGCAGGAAAGAACATGTGAGCAAAAGGCCAGCAAAAGGCCAGGAACCGTAAAAA
GGCCGCGTTGCTGGCGTTTTTCCATAGGCTCCGCCCCCCTGACGAGCATCACAAAAATCGACGCTCAAGT
CAGAGGTGGCGAAACCCGACAGGACTATAAAGATACCAGGCGTTTCCCCCTGGAAGCTCCCTCGTGCGCT
CTCCTGTTCCGACCCTGCCGCTTACCGGATACCTGTCCGCCTTTCTCCCTTCGGGAAGCGTGGCGCTTTC
TCATAGCTCACGCTGTAGGTATCTCAGTTCGGTGTAGGTCGTTCGCTCCAAGCTGGGCTGTGTGCACGAA
CCCCCCGTTCAGCCCGACCGCTGCGCCTTATCCGGTAACTATCGTCTTGAGTCCAACCCGGTAAGACACG
ACTTATCGCCACTGGCAGCAGCCACTGGTAACAGGATTAGCAGAGCGAGGTATGTAGGCGGTGCTACAGA
GTTCTTGAAGTGGTGGCCTAACTACGGCTACACTAGAAGAACAGTATTTGGTATCTGCGCTCTGCTGAAG
CCAGTTACCTTCGGAAAAAGAGTTGGTAGCTCTTGATCCGGCAAACAAACCACCGCTGGTAGCGGTGGTT
TTTTTGTTTGCAAGCAGCAGATTACGCGCAGAAAAAAAGGATCTCAAGAAGATCCTTTGATCTTTTCTAC
GGGGTCTGACGCTCAGTGGAACGAAAACTCACGTTAAGGGATTTTGGTCATGAGATTATCAAAAAGGATC
TTCACCTAGATCCTTTTAAATTAAAAATGAAGTTTTAAATCAATCTAAAGTATATATGAGTAAACTTGGT
CTGACAGTTACCAATGCTTAATCAGTGAGGCACCTATCTCAGCGATCTGTCTATTTCGTTCATCCATAGT
TGCCTGACTCCCCGTCGTGTAGATAACTACGATACGGGAGGGCTTACCATCTGGCCCCAGTGCTGCAATG
ATACCGCGAGACCCACGCTCACCGGCTCCAGATTTATCAGCAATAAACCAGCCAGCCGGAAGGGCCGAGC
GCAGAAGTGGTCCTGCAACTTTATCCGCCTCCATCCAGTCTATTAATTGTTGCCGGGAAGCTAGAGTAAG
TAGTTCGCCAGTTAATAGTTTGCGCAACGTTGTTGCCATTGCTACAGGCATCGTGGTGTCACGCTCGTCG
TTTGGTATGGCTTCATTCAGCTCCGGTTCCCAACGATCAAGGCGAGTTACATGATCCCCCATGTTGTGCA
AAAAAGCGGTTAGCTCCTTCGGTCCTCCGATCGTTGTCAGAAGTAAGTTGGCCGCAGTGTTATCACTCAT
GGTTATGGCAGCACTGCATAATTCTCTTACTGTCATGCCATCCGTAAGATGCTTTTCTGTGACTGGTGAG
TACTCAACCAAGTCATTCTGAGAATAGTGTATGCGGCGACCGAGTTGCTCTTGCCCGGCGTCAATACGGG
ATAATACCGCGCCACATAGCAGAACTTTAAAAGTGCTCATCATTGGAAAACGTTCTTCGGGGCGAAAACT
CTCAAGGATCTTACCGCTGTTGAGATCCAGTTCGATGTAACCCACTCGTGCACCCAACTGATCTTCAGCA
TCTTTTACTTTCACCAGCGTTTCTGGGTGAGCAAAAACAGGAAGGCAAAATGCCGCAAAAAAGGGAATAA
GGGCGACACGGAAATGTTGAATACTCATACTCTTCCTTTTTCAATATTATTGAAGCATTTATCAGGGTTA
TTGTCTCATGAGCGGATACATATTTGAATGTATTTAGAAAAATAAACAAATAGGGGTTCCGCGCACATTT
CCCCGAAAAGTGCCACCTGACGTC
